Addgene plasmid #147505: pT7-EGFP-C1-HsNot3-F672AY676AF727A_S
Purpose: Mammalian Expression of HsNot3-F672AY676AF727A
Depositing lab: Elisa Izaurralde. Depositing organization: Max Planck Institute for Developmental Biology. Publication: Structure and assembly of the NOT module of the human CCR4-NOT complex. Boland A, Chen Y, Raisch T, Jonas S, Kuzuoglu-Ozturk D, Wohlbold L, Weichenrieder O, Izaurralde E. Nat Struct Mol Biol. 2013 Nov;20(11):1289-97. doi: 10.1038/nsmb.2681. Epub 2013 Oct 13. PubMed 24121232.
Backbone
  Vector backbone: Unknown
  Vector type: Mammalian Expression
Growth in bacteria
  Bacterial resistance: Kanamycin, 50 μg/mL
  Growth temperature: 37°C
  Growth strain: DH5alpha
  Copy number: High Copy
Gene/Insert
  Gene/Insert name: HsNot3-F672AY676AF727A
  Species: H. sapiens (human)
  Entrez Gene: CNOT3 (a.k.a. IDDSADF, LENG2, NOT3, NOT3H)
  Cloning method: Unknown
Terms and licenses: Academic/Nonprofit Terms; Industry Terms: Not Available to Industry
Depositor comments: Plasmids from this collection were made available to the research community and donated after the lab closed. Please note that the sequence provided by the depositing laboratory may be theoretical/predicted or based on Sanger sequencing results. There may be discrepancies between sequencing results obtained by Addgene and the depositor sequence. If an Addgene verified sequence is not available, please contact before placing your order to request that our lab fully sequence the plasmid.
How to cite: pT7-EGFP-C1-HsNot3-F672AY676AF727A_S was a gift from Elisa Izaurralde (Addgene plasmid # 147505 ; http://n2t.net/addgene:147505 ; RRID:Addgene_147505)
