[The description below was written by a language model from this plasmid's Addgene catalogue record and pLannotate feature annotations shown in this document.]
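Description:
pT7-EGFP-C1-HsNot3-F672AY676AF727A_S is a 7,039 nt mammalian expression plasmid that produces human CNOT3 (NOT3), a subunit of the CCR4-NOT deadenylase complex, as an N-terminal EGFP fusion. The catalogue lists the backbone as unknown, but the name and the annotated layout match an EGFP-C1-style vector with an added T7 promoter. The CMV immediate early enhancer and promoter drive the EGFP coding sequence, which runs through a short remnant of the multiple cloning site directly into the CNOT3 open reading frame, and the SV40 polyadenylation signal terminates the transcript. The T7 promoter lies between the CMV promoter and EGFP, so the same fusion could in principle also be transcribed by T7 RNA polymerase. As the name indicates, the insert carries three alanine substitutions, F672A, Y676A and F727A.

For propagation in bacteria, the plasmid has a high-copy ColE1/pUC-type origin and is selected with kanamycin. The Tn5 NeoR/KanR gene sits behind tandem bacterial (bla) and SV40 early promoters and is followed by the HSV TK polyadenylation signal, so one cassette gives kanamycin resistance in E. coli and G418 resistance in mammalian cells. An f1 origin is also present. Several short annotated fragments (HIV-1 LTR, SV40 large T antigen, ble, bGH poly(A)) are probably incidental matches to backbone sequence rather than functional elements.

The associated publication concerns the structure and assembly of the NOT module of the human CCR4-NOT complex. This suggests the triple mutant was made to test CNOT3 interactions within that module in transfected cells, although the record does not state the effect of the mutations. The depositor notes that the supplied sequence may be theoretical or based on Sanger sequencing.
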