Features (pLannotate 1.2.2; 17 found; start..end, strand, type, name):
     61..364     +  enhancer       CMV enhancer: human cytomegalovirus immediate early enhancer
    365..568     +  promoter       CMV promoter: human cytomegalovirus (CMV) immediate early promoter
    564..597     +  LTR            5' LTR (truncated) (fragment): truncated 5' long terminal repeat (LTR) from HIV-1
    613..631     +  promoter       T7 promoter: promoter for bacteriophage T7 RNA polymerase
    665..1381    +  CDS            EGFP: EGFP is a basic (constitutively fluorescent) green fluorescent protein published in 1996, derived from Aequorea victoria. It is reported to be a rapidly-maturing weak dimer with moderate acid sensitivity.
   1382..1438    +  misc_feature   MCS (fragment): multiple cloning site
   1439..3694    +  CDS            CNOT3: CNOT3_HUMAN - Also known as KIAA0691, LENG2, NOT3. Experimental evidence at protein level: Swiss-Prot protein existence level 1. Component of the CCR4-NOT complex which is one of the major cellular mRNA deadenylases and is linked to various cellular processes including bulk mRNA degradation, miRNA-mediated repression, translational repression during translational initiation and general transcription regulation. Additional complex functions may be a consequence of its influence on mRNA expression. May be involved in metabolic regulation; may be involved in recruitment of the CCR4-NOT complex to
   3720..3804    +  CDS            large T antigen (fragment): large T antigen from SV40 (simian virus 40)
   3827..3948    +  polyA_signal   SV40 poly(A) signal: SV40 polyadenylation signal
   3982..4410    -  rep_origin     f1 ori (sequence partly withheld): f1 bacteriophage origin of replication; arrow indicates direction of (+) strand synthesis
   4437..4541    +  promoter       AmpR promoter: bla
   4543..4900    +  promoter       SV40 promoter: SV40 enhancer and early promoter
   4935..5729    +  CDS            NeoR/KanR: aminoglycoside phosphotransferase from Tn5; aph(3')-II (or nptII); confers resistance to neomycin, kanamycin, and G418 (Geneticin®)
   5750..5902    +  CDS            ble (fragment): BLE_KLEPN - Experimental evidence at protein level: Swiss-Prot protein existence level 1. Binding protein with a strong affinity to the bleomycin family of antibiotics. Binds to CL990; an antimitotic-antibiotic compound. From Klebsiella pneumoniae.
   5961..6008    +  polyA_signal   HSV TK poly(A) signal: herpes simplex virus thymidine kinase polyadenylation signal (Cole and Stacy, 1985)
   6099..6115    -  polyA_signal   bGH poly(A) signal (fragment): bovine growth hormone polyadenylation signal
   6337..6925    +  rep_origin     ori: high-copy-number ColE1/pMB1/pBR322/pUC origin of replication
>Addgene plasmid #147505 | pT7-EGFP-C1-HsNot3-F672AY676AF727A_S | depositor full sequence | sequence record 289952 | Full Sequence
TAGTTATTAATAGTAATCAATTACGGGGTCATTAGTTCATAGCCCATATATGGAGTTCCGCGTTACATAA
CTTACGGTAAATGGCCCGCCTGGCTGACCGCCCAACGACCCCCGCCCATTGACGTCAATAATGACGTATG
TTCCCATAGTAACGCCAATAGGGACTTTCCATTGACGTCAATGGGTGGAGTATTTACGGTAAACTGCCCA
CTTGGCAGTACATCAAGTGTATCATATGCCAAGTACGCCCCCTATTGACGTCAATGACGGTAAATGGCCC
GCCTGGCATTATGCCCAGTACATGACCTTATGGGACTTTCCTACTTGGCAGTACATCTACGTATTAGTCA
TCGCTATTACCATGGTGATGCGGTTTTGGCAGTACATCAATGGGCGTGGATAGCGGTTTGACTCACGGGG
ATTTCCAAGTCTCCACCCCATTGACGTCAATGGGAGTTTGTTTTGGCACCAAAATCAACGGGACTTTCCA
AAATGTCGTAACAACTCCGCCCCATTGACGCAAATGGGCGGTAGGCGTGTACGGTGGGAGGTCTATATAA
GCAGAGCTCTCTGGCTAACTAGAGAACCCACTGCTTACTGGCTTATCGAAATTAATACGACTCACTATAG
GGAGACCCAAGCTCTAGCGCTACCGGTCGCCACCATGGTGAGCAAGGGCGAGGAGCTGTTCACCGGGGTG
GTGCCCATCCTGGTCGAGCTGGACGGCGACGTAAACGGCCACAAGTTCAGCGTGTCCGGCGAGGGCGAGG
GCGATGCCACCTACGGCAAGCTGACCCTGAAGTTCATCTGCACCACCGGCAAGCTGCCCGTGCCCTGGCC
CACCCTCGTGACCACCCTGACCTACGGCGTGCAGTGCTTCAGCCGCTACCCCGACCACATGAAGCAGCAC
GACTTCTTCAAGTCCGCCATGCCCGAAGGCTACGTCCAGGAGCGCACCATCTTCTTCAAGGACGACGGCA
ACTACAAGACCCGCGCCGAGGTGAAGTTCGAGGGCGACACCCTGGTGAACCGCATCGAGCTGAAGGGCAT
CGACTTCAAGGAGGACGGCAACATCCTGGGGCACAAGCTGGAGTACAACTACAACAGCCACAACGTCTAT
ATCATGGCCGACAAGCAGAAGAACGGCATCAAGGTGAACTTCAAGATCCGCCACAACATCGAGGACGGCA
GCGTGCAGCTCGCCGACCACTACCAGCAGAACACCCCCATCGGCGACGGCCCCGTGCTGCTGCCCGACAA
CCACTACCTGAGCACCCAGTCCGCCCTGAGCAAAGACCCCAACGAGAAGCGCGATCACATGGTCCTGCTG
GAGTTCGTGACCGCCGCCGGGATCACTCTCGGCATGGACGAGCTGTACAAGTCCGGACTCAGATCTCGAG
CTCAAGCTTCGAATTCTGCAGTCGACGGTACCGCGGGCGCGGACAAGCGCAAACTCCAAGGTGAGATTGA
TCGCTGCCTCAAGAAGGTGTCCGAGGGCGTGGAGCAGTTTGAAGATATTTGGCAGAAGCTCCACAATGCA
GCCAACGCGAACCAGAAAGAAAAGTATGAGGCTGACCTAAAGAAGGAGATTAAGAAGCTACAACGGCTGA
GGGACCAAATCAAGACATGGGTAGCGTCCAACGAGATCAAGGACAAGAGGCAGCTTATAGACAACCGCAA
GCTCATTGAGACGCAAATGGAACGGTTCAAAGTTGTGGAACGAGAGACCAAAACCAAAGCTTACAGCAAA
GAGGGCCTGGGCCTGGCCCAGAAGGTAGATCCTGCCCAGAAGGAGAAGGAAGAGGTTGGCCAGTGGCTCA
CGAATACCATCGACACGCTCAACATGCAGGTGGACCAGTTTGAGAGTGAAGTGGAGTCACTGTCAGTGCA
GACACGCAAGAAGAAGGGCGACAAGGATAAGCAGGACCGGATTGAGGGCTTGAAGCGGCACATCGAGAAG
CACCGCTACCACGTGCGCATGCTAGAGACCATCCTGCGCATGCTGGACAATGACTCCATCCTCGTTGACG
CCATCCGCAAGATCAAGGACGACGTTGAGTACTATGTTGACTCATCCCAGGACCCCGACTTCGAGGAGAA
CGAGTTTCTCTACGATGACCTGGACCTCGAGGACATTCCACAGGCGCTGGTCGCCACCTCCCCCCCCAGC
CACAGCCACATGGAGGATGAGATCTTCAACCAGTCCAGCAGCACGCCCACCTCAACCACCTCCAGCTCTC
CCATCCCGCCCAGCCCAGCCAACTGTACCACGGAAAACTCTGAAGATGATAAGAAGAGGGGACGTTCCAC
AGACAGTGAAGTCAGCCAGTCTCCAGCCAAAAACGGCTCCAAGCCTGTCCACAGCAACCAGCACCCTCAG
TCCCCAGCTGTGCCGCCCACCTACCCCTCCGGCCCCCCGCCTGCTGCCTCTGCCTTGAGCACCACTCCTG
GCAACAATGGGGTCCCCGCCCCCGCAGCACCCCCAAGTGCCCTGGGCCCCAAGGCCAGTCCAGCTCCCAG
CCACAACTCGGGCACCCCTGCTCCCTATGCCCAGGCTGTGGCCCCACCAGCTCCCAGTGGGCCCAGCACG
ACCCAGCCCCGGCCCCCCAGCGTCCAGCCTAGCGGAGGCGGAGGCGGCGGCAGCGGAGGCGGAGGGAGCA
GCAGCAGTAGTAACAGCAGTGCCGGTGGAGGGGCTGGCAAGCAGAATGGCGCCACCAGTTACAGCTCAGT
TGTGGCAGACAGCCCGGCAGAGGTGGCTTTGAGCAGCAGTGGGGGCAACAATGCCAGCAGCCAGGCCTTG
GGCCCCCCTTCCGGCCCCCACAACCCACCTCCCAGCACCTCGAAGGAACCCAGTGCGGCAGCCCCAACGG
GGGCTGGGGGCGTGGCCCCAGGCTCAGGGAACAACTCAGGGGGACCCAGCCTCCTGGTGCCACTGCCTGT
GAATCCTCCCAGCTCCCCAACGCCCAGCTTCAGTGATGCCAAGGCAGCCGGTGCCCTGCTCAATGGGCCT
CCACAGTTCAGCACCGCCCCAGAAATCAAGGCCCCTGAGCCTCTGAGCTCCTTGAAGTCCATGGCGGAAC
GGGCAGCCATCAGCTCTGGCATTGAGGACCCTGTGCCAACGCTGCACCTGACCGAGCGAGACATCATCCT
GAGCAGTACATCAGCACCTCCGGCCTCAGCCCAGCCGCCCCTGCAGCTGTCAGAGGTGAACATACCGCTG
TCGCTGGGTGTCTGTCCACTGGGCCCTGTGCCCCTCACCAAGGAGCAGCTCTATCAGCAGGCCATGGAAG
AGGCCGCCTGGCACCACATGCCTCACCCCTCTGACTCTGAGCGTATTCGGCAGTACCTCCCCCGGAACCC
CTGTCCGACGCCCCCCTACCACCACCAGATGCCACCCCCACACTCGGACACTGTGGAATTCTACCAGCGC
CTGTCGACCGAGACACTCGCCTTCATCTTCGCCTATCTGGAGGGCACTAAGGCACAGTATCTGGCAGCCA
AGGCCCTAAAGAAGCAGTCATGGCGATTCCACACCAAGTACATGATGTGGTTCCAGAGGCACGAGGAGCC
CAAGACCATCACTGACGAGTTTGAGCAGGGCACCTACATCTACGCAGACTACGAGAAGTGGGGCCAGCGG
AAGAAGGAAGGCTTCACCTTTGAGTACCGCTACCTGGAGGACCGGGACCTCCAGTGAGGATCCACCGGAT
CTAGATAACTGATCATAATCAGCCATACCACATTTGTAGAGGTTTTACTTGCTTTAAAAAACCTCCCACA
CCTCCCCCTGAACCTGAAACATAAAATGAATGCAATTGTTGTTGTTAACTTGTTTATTGCAGCTTATAAT
GGTTACAAATAAAGCAATAGCATCACAAATTTCACAAATAAAGCATTTTTTTCACTGCATTCTAGTTGTG
GTTTGTCCAAACTCATCAATGTATCTTAACGCGTAAATTGTAAGCGTTAATATTTTGTTAAAATTCGCGT
TAAATTTTTGTTAAATCAGCTCATTTTTTAACCAATAGGCCGAAATCGGCAAAATCCCTTATAAATCAAA
AGAATAGACCGAGATAGGGT
[37 nt withheld, positions 4081-4117]
AAAGAACGTGGACTCCAACGTCAAAGG
[49 nt withheld, positions 4145-4193]
T
[91 nt withheld, positions 4195-4285]
G
[124 nt withheld, positions 4287-4410]
CAGGTGGCACTTTTCGGGGAAATGTGCGCGGAACCCCTATTTGTTTATTTTTCTAAATACATTCAAATAT
GTATCCGCTCATGAGACAATAACCCTGATAAATGCTTCAATAATATTGAAAAAGGAAGAGTCCTGAGGCG
GAAAGAACCAGCTGTGGAATGTGTGTCAGTTAGGGTGTGGAAAGTCCCCAGGCTCCCCAGCAGGCAGAAG
TATGCAAAGCATGCATCTCAATTAGTCAGCAACCAGGTGTGGAAAGTCCCCAGGCTCCCCAGCAGGCAGA
AGTATGCAAAGCATGCATCTCAATTAGTCAGCAACCATAGTCCCGCCCCTAACTCCGCCCATCCCGCCCC
TAACTCCGCCCAGTTCCGCCCATTCTCCGCCCCATGGCTGACTAATTTTTTTTATTTATGCAGAGGCCGA
GGCCGCCTCGGCCTCTGAGCTATTCCAGAAGTAGTGAGGAGGCTTTTTTGGAGGCCTAGGCTTTTGCAAA
GATCGATCAAGAGACAGGATGAGGATCGTTTCGCATGATTGAACAAGATGGATTGCACGCAGGTTCTCCG
GCCGCTTGGGTGGAGAGGCTATTCGGCTATGACTGGGCACAACAGACAATCGGCTGCTCTGATGCCGCCG
TGTTCCGGCTGTCAGCGCAGGGGCGCCCGGTTCTTTTTGTCAAGACCGACCTGTCCGGTGCCCTGAATGA
ACTGCAAGACGAGGCAGCGCGGCTATCGTGGCTGGCCACGACGGGCGTTCCTTGCGCAGCTGTGCTCGAC
GTTGTCACTGAAGCGGGAAGGGACTGGCTGCTATTGGGCGAAGTGCCGGGGCAGGATCTCCTGTCATCTC
ACCTTGCTCCTGCCGAGAAAGTATCCATCATGGCTGATGCAATGCGGCGGCTGCATACGCTTGATCCGGC
TACCTGCCCATTCGACCACCAAGCGAAACATCGCATCGAGCGAGCACGTACTCGGATGGAAGCCGGTCTT
GTCGATCAGGATGATCTGGACGAAGAGCATCAGGGGCTCGCGCCAGCCGAACTGTTCGCCAGGCTCAAGG
CGAGCATGCCCGACGGCGAGGATCTCGTCGTGACCCATGGCGATGCCTGCTTGCCGAATATCATGGTGGA
AAATGGCCGCTTTTCTGGATTCATCGACTGTGGCCGGCTGGGTGTGGCGGACCGCTATCAGGACATAGCG
TTGGCTACCCGTGATATTGCTGAAGAGCTTGGCGGCGAATGGGCTGACCGCTTCCTCGTGCTTTACGGTA
TCGCCGCTCCCGATTCGCAGCGCATCGCCTTCTATCGCCTTCTTGACGAGTTCTTCTGAGCGGGACTCTG
GGGTTCGAAATGACCGACCAAGCGACGCCCAACCTGCCATCACGAGATTTCGATTCCACCGCCGCCTTCT
ATGAAAGGTTGGGCTTCGGAATCGTTTTCCGGGACGCCGGCTGGATGATCCTCCAGCGCGGGGATCTCAT
GCTGGAGTTCTTCGCCCACCCTAGGGGGAGGCTAACTGAAACACGGAAGGAGACAATACCGGAAGGAACC
CGCGCTATGACGGCAATAAAAAGACAGAATAAAACGCACGGTGTTGGGTCGTTTGTTCATAAACGCGGGG
TTCGGTCCCAGGGCTGGCACTCTGTCGATACCCCACCGAGACCCCATTGGGGCCAATACGCCCGCGTTTC
TTCCTTTTCCCCACCCCACCCCCCAAGTTCGGGTGAAGGCCCAGGGCTCGCAGCCAACGTCGGGGCGGCA
GGCCCTGCCATAGCCTCAGGTTACTCATATATACTTTAGATTGATTTAAAACTTCATTTTTAATTTAAAA
GGATCTAGGTGAAGATCCTTTTTGATAATCTCATGACCAAAATCCCTTAACGTGAGTTTTCGTTCCACTG
AGCGTCAGACCCCGTAGAAAAGATCAAAGGATCTTCTTGAGATCCTTTTTTTCTGCGCGTAATCTGCTGC
TTGCAAACAAAAAAACCACCGCTACCAGCGGTGGTTTGTTTGCCGGATCAAGAGCTACCAACTCTTTTTC
CGAAGGTAACTGGCTTCAGCAGAGCGCAGATACCAAATACTGTCCTTCTAGTGTAGCCGTAGTTAGGCCA
CCACTTCAAGAACTCTGTAGCACCGCCTACATACCTCGCTCTGCTAATCCTGTTACCAGTGGCTGCTGCC
AGTGGCGATAAGTCGTGTCTTACCGGGTTGGACTCAAGACGATAGTTACCGGATAAGGCGCAGCGGTCGG
GCTGAACGGGGGGTTCGTGCACACAGCCCAGCTTGGAGCGAACGACCTACACCGAACTGAGATACCTACA
GCGTGAGCTATGAGAAAGCGCCACGCTTCCCGAAGGGAGAAAGGCGGACAGGTATCCGGTAAGCGGCAGG
GTCGGAACAGGAGAGCGCACGAGGGAGCTTCCAGGGGGAAACGCCTGGTATCTTTATAGTCCTGTCGGGT
TTCGCCACCTCTGACTTGAGCGTCGATTTTTGTGATGCTCGTCAGGGGGGCGGAGCCTATGGAAAAACGC
CAGCAACGCGGCCTTTTTACGGTTCCTGGCCTTTTGCTGGCCTTTTGCTCACATGTTCTTTCCTGCGTTA
TCCCCTGATTCTGTGGATAACCGTATTACCGCCATGCAT
